Addgene plasmid #202876: Salsa-BC35-P1C11
Purpose: Expression of barcoded reporter plasmid for PRESTO-Salsa; EGFP/BC35
Depositing lab: Noah Palm. Depositing organization: Yale University. Publication: Highly multiplexed bioactivity screening reveals human and microbiota metabolome-GPCRome interactions. Chen H, Rosen CE, Gonzalez-Hernandez JA, Song D, Potempa J, Ring AM, Palm NW. Cell. 2023 Jul 6;186(14):3095-3110.e19. doi: 10.1016/j.cell.2023.05.024. Epub 2023 Jun 14. PubMed 37321219.
Backbone
  Vector backbone: pCER206
  Vector type: Mammalian Expression
Growth in bacteria
  Bacterial resistance: Ampicillin, 100 μg/mL
  Growth temperature: 37°C
  Growth strain: DH5alpha
  Copy number: High Copy
Gene/Insert
  Gene/Insert name: EGFP/BC35
  Species: Synthetic
  Insert size (bp): 730
  Promoter: Tet Response Element (TRE)
  Cloning method: Restriction Enzyme; 5′ cloning site BsrGI (not destroyed); 3′ cloning site HindIII (not destroyed)
  Sequencing primers: 5′ Custom primer (GAAGCGCGATCACATGG)
Terms and licenses: Academic/Nonprofit Terms; Industry Terms: Not Available to Industry
How to cite: Salsa-BC35-P1C11 was a gift from Noah Palm (Addgene plasmid # 202876 ; http://n2t.net/addgene:202876 ; RRID:Addgene_202876)
