[The description below was written by a language model from this plasmid's Addgene catalogue record and pLannotate feature annotations shown in this document.]
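Description:
Salsa-BC35-P1C11 is a mammalian expression reporter plasmid built on the pCER206 backbone, one member of a set of barcoded reporters made for PRESTO-Salsa, a highly multiplexed screening platform for GPCR bioactivity. It is about 5.1 kb and is propagated in E. coli as a high-copy plasmid through a ColE1/pUC-type origin, with selection by ampicillin via the β-lactamase gene and its native promoter. No mammalian selection marker is annotated. Short fragments matching lacI, SV40 large T antigen and an aminoglycoside phosphotransferase appear to be backbone remnants rather than functional genes.

The payload is a synthetic insert of roughly 730 bp, EGFP/BC35, placed between BsrGI and HindIII sites and driven by a tetracycline response element. The annotation shows what looks like a bidirectional Tet-responsive region. A block of tetO repeats is flanked on one side by a TRE3G-type promoter fragment reading into mammalian codon-optimized EGFP. On the other side, a minimal CMV promoter points toward a multiple cloning site fragment, a rabbit β-globin intron, a short β-globin coding remnant and the β-globin polyadenylation signal. No coding insert is annotated in that second arm. An SV40 poly(A) signal lies just downstream of EGFP, although it is annotated on the opposite strand. The barcode itself (BC35) is not called out in the feature table; the cloning sites suggest it sits at or just beyond the 3′ end of EGFP, so that it would be carried on the reporter transcript.

Transcription from the TRE requires a Tet-family transactivator supplied in trans, which this plasmid does not encode. The record states the purpose only as expression of a barcoded reporter. Presumably, the abundance of barcoded transcript serves as a readout that can be assigned to a particular receptor in a pooled assay.
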