Features (pLannotate 1.2.2; 17 found; start..end, strand, type, name):
      2..55      +  CDS            lacI (fragment): lac repressor; lacI; The lac repressor binds to the lac operator to inhibit transcription in E. coli. This inhibition can be relieved by adding lactose or isopropyl-β-D-thiogalactopyranoside (IPTG).
    388..443     -  polyA_signal   β-globin poly(A) signal: rabbit β-globin polyadenylation signal (Gil and Proudfoot, 1987)
    518..640     -  CDS            HBB: HBB_COLGU - Experimental evidence at transcript level: Swiss-Prot protein existence level 2. Involved in oxygen transport from the lung to the various peripheral tissues. From Colobus guereza (Mantled guereza) (Eastern black-and-white colobus monkey).
    644..1216    -  intron         β-globin intron: intron from rabbit β-globin gene
   1312..1343    -  misc_feature   MCS (fragment): pUC18/19 multiple cloning site
   1437..1475    -  promoter       minimal CMV promoter: human cytomegalovirus (CMV) immediate early promoter
   1493..1708    -  protein_bind   tetracycline response element (fragment): contains seven copies of the tetracycline operator tetO tetracycline repressor TetR
   1708..1753    +  promoter       TRE3GV promoter (fragment): 3rd-generation Tet-responsive promoter that can be activated by binding of Tet-On® 3G, optimized for retroviral and lentiviral vectors
   1829..1856    +  misc_feature   MCS (fragment): pBluescript multiple cloning site
   1861..2580    +  CDS            EGFP: the original enhanced GFP (Yang et al., 1996) mammalian codon-optimized
   2591..2613    +  misc_feature   MCS (fragment): pBluescript multiple cloning site
   2627..2761    -  polyA_signal   SV40 poly(A) signal: SV40 polyadenylation signal
   2784..2867    -  CDS            large T antigen (fragment): large T antigen from SV40 (simian virus 40)
   2861..3091    -  CDS            str (fragment): STR_KLEPN - Protein inferred from homology: Swiss-Prot protein existence level 3. The aminoglycoside phosphotransferases achieve inactivation of their antibiotic substrates by phosphorylation. From Klebsiella pneumoniae.
   3210..3314    +  promoter       AmpR promoter: bla
   3315..4175    +  CDS            AmpR: β-lactamase; bla; confers resistance to ampicillin, carbenicillin, and related antibiotics
   4346..4934    +  rep_origin     ori: high-copy-number ColE1/pMB1/pBR322/pUC origin of replication
>Addgene plasmid #202876 | Salsa-BC35-P1C11 | addgene full sequence | sequence record 413418 | Addgene NGS Result
AGCGCCCAATACGCAAACCGCCTCTCCCCGCGCGTTGGCCGATTCATTAATGCAGTCGAGGGATCTCCAT
AAGAGAAGAGGGACAGCTATGACTGGGAGTAGTCAGGAGAGGAGGAAAAATCTGGCTAGTAAAACATGTA
AGGAAAATTTTAGGGATGTTAAAGAAAAAAATAACACAAAACAAAATATAAAAAAAATCTAACCTCAAGT
CAAGGCTTTTCTATGGAATAAGGAATGGACAGCAGGGGGCTGTTTCATATACTGATGACCTCTTTATAGC
CAACCTTTGTTCATGGCAGCCAGCATATGGGCATATGTTGCCAAACTCTAAACCAAATACTCATTCTGAT
GTTTTAAATGATTTGCCCTCCCATATGTCCTTCCGAGTGAGAGACACAAAAAATTCCAACACACTATTGC
AATGAAAATAAATTTCCTTTATTAGCCAGAAGTCAGATGCTCAAGGGGCTTCATGATGTCCCCATAATTT
TTGGCAGAGGGAAAAAGATCGATCTCAGTGGTATTTGTGAGCCAGGGCATTGGCCACACCAGCCACCACC
TTCTGATAGGCAGCCTGCACCTGAGGAGTGAATTCTTTGCCAAAATGATGAGACAGCACAACAACCAGCA
CGTTGCCCAGGAGCTGTAGGAAAGAGAAGAAGGCATGAACATGGTTAGCAGAGGGGCCCGGTTTGGACTC
AGAGTATTTTATCCTCATCTCAAACAGTGTATATCATTGTAACCATAAAGAGAAAGGCAGGATGATGACC
AGGGTGTAGTTGTTTCTACCAATAAGAATATTTCCACGCCAGCCAGAATTTATATGCAGAAATATTCTAC
CTTATCATTTAATTATAACAATTGTTCTCTAAAACTGTGCTGAAGTACAATATAATATACCCTGATTGCC
TTGAAAAAAAAGTGATTAGAGAAAGTACTTACAATCTGACAAATAAACAAAAGTGAATTTAAAAATTCGT
TACAAATGCAAGCTAAAGTTTAACGAAAAAGTTACAGAAAATGAAAAGAAAATAAGAGGAGACAATGGTT
GTCAACAGAGTAGAAAGTGAAAGAAACAAAATTATCATGAGGGTCCATGGTGATACAAGGGACATCTTCC
CATTCTAAACAACACCCTGAAAACTTTGCCCCCTCCATATAACATGAATTTTACAATAGCGAAAAAGAAA
GAACAATCAAGGGTCCCCAAACTCACCCTGAAGTTCTCAGCTCTAGAGATATCGTCGAGGCCGCGCTAGC
GTTTAAACTGTCGACCTTAATTAAGAGATCTGCTCGAGGCGCGTCAGCTGACTAGAGGATCCCCGGGTAC
CGAGCTCGAATTCGGGGCCGCGGAGGCTGGATCGGTCCCGGTGTCTTCTATGGAGGTCAAAACAGCGTGG
ATGGCGTCTCCAGGCGATCTGACGGTTCACTAAACGAGCTCTGCTTATATAGGCCTCCCACCGTACACGC
CTACCTCGACCCGGGTACCGAGCTCGACTTTCACTTTTCTCTATCACTGATAGGGAGTGGTAAACTCGAC
TTTCACTTTTCTCTATCACTGATAGGGAGTGGTAAACTCGACTTTCACTTTTCTCTATCACTGATAGGGA
GTGGTAAACTCGACTTTCACTTTTCTCTATCACTGATAGGGAGTGGTAAACTCGACTTTCACTTTTCTCT
ATCACTGATAGGGAGTGGTAAACTCGACCTATATAAGCAGAGCTCGTTTAGTGAACCGTCAGATCGCCTG
GAGACGCCATCCACGCTGTTTTGACCTCCATAGAAGACACCGGGACCGATCCAGCCTCCGCGGCCCCGAA
TTCCTGCAGCGGCCGCTCTAGAACTAGTGGATCCCCGCGGATGGTGAGCAAGGGCGAGGAGCTGTTCACC
GGGGTGGTGCCCATCCTGGTCGAGCTGGACGGCGACGTAAACGGCCACAAGTTCAGCGTGTCCGGCGAGG
GCGAGGGCGATGCCACCTACGGCAAGCTGACCCTGAAGTTCATCTGCACCACCGGCAAGCTGCCCGTGCC
CTGGCCCACCCTCGTGACCACCCTGACCTACGGCGTGCAGTGCTTCAGCCGCTACCCCGACCACATGAAG
CAGCACGACTTCTTCAAGTCCGCCATGCCCGAAGGCTACGTCCAGGAGCGCACCATCTTCTTCAAGGACG
ACGGCAACTACAAGACCCGCGCCGAGGTGAAGTTCGAGGGCGACACCCTGGTGAACCGCATCGAGCTGAA
GGGCATCGACTTCAAGGAGGACGGCAACATCCTGGGGCACAAGCTGGAGTACAACTACAACAGCCACAAC
GTCTATATCATGGCCGACAAGCAGAAGAACGGCATCAAGGTGAACTTCAAGATCCGCCACAACATCGAGG
ACGGCAGCGTGCAGCTCGCCGACCACTACCAGCAGAACACCCCCATCGGCGACGGCCCCGTGCTGCTGCC
CGACAACCACTACCTGAGCACCCAGTCCGCCCTGAGCAAAGACCCCAACGAGAAGCGCGATCACATGGTC
CTGCTGGAGTTCGTGACCGCCGCCGGGATCACTCTCGGCATGGACGAGCTGTACAAGTAACCAGGCAATC
GAATTCGATATCAAGCTTGTCGACCTAGTTCTAGAGGATCCAGACATGATAAGATACATTGATGAGTTTG
GACAAACCACAACTAGAATGCAGTGAAAAAAATGCTTTATTTGTGAAATTTGTGATGCTATTGCTTTATT
TGTAACCATTATAAGCTGCAATAAACAAGTTAACAACAACAATTGCATTCATTTTATGTTTCAGGTTCAG
GGGGAGGTGTGGGAGGTTTTTTAAAGCAAGTAAAACCTCTACAAATGTGGTATGGCTGATTATGATCCTG
CAAGCCTCGTCGTCCTGGCCGGACCACGCTATCTGTGCAAGGTCCCCGGCCCCGGACGCGCGCTCCATGA
GCAGAGCGCCCGCCGCCGAGGCGAAGACTCGGGCGGCGCCCTGCCCGTCCCACCAGGTCAACAGGCGGTA
ACCGGCCTCTTCATCGGGAATGCGCGCGACCTTCAGCATCGCCGGCATGTCCCCCTGGCGGACGGGAAGT
ATCCAGCTCGACCAAGCTGGCCGCGTCGAGTGAAGACGAAAGGGCCTCGTGATACGCCTATTTTTATAGG
TTAATGTCATGATAATAATGGTTTCTTAGACGTCAGGTGGCACTTTTCGGGGAAATGTGCGCGGAACCCC
TATTTGTTTATTTTTCTAAATACATTCAAATATGTATCCGCTCATGAGACAATAACCCTGATAAATGCTT
CAATAATATTGAAAAAGGAAGAGTATGAGTATTCAACATTTCCGTGTCGCCCTTATTCCCTTTTTTGCGG
CATTTTGCCTTCCTGTTTTTGCTCACCCAGAAACGCTGGTGAAAGTAAAAGATGCTGAAGATCAGTTGGG
TGCACGAGTGGGTTACATCGAACTGGATCTCAACAGCGGTAAGATCCTTGAGAGTTTTCGCCCCGAAGAA
CGTTTTCCAATGATGAGCACTTTTAAAGTTCTGCTATGTGGCGCGGTATTATCCCGTGTTGACGCCGGGC
AAGAGCAACTCGGTCGCCGCATACACTATTCTCAGAATGACTTGGTTGAGTACTCACCAGTCACAGAAAA
GCATCTTACGGATGGCATGACAGTAAGAGAATTATGCAGTGCTGCCATAACCATGAGTGATAACACTGCG
GCCAACTTACTTCTGACAACGATCGGAGGACCGAAGGAGCTAACCGCTTTTTTGCACAACATGGGGGATC
ATGTAACTCGCCTTGATCGTTGGGAACCGGAGCTGAATGAAGCCATACCAAACGACGAGCGTGACACCAC
GATGCCTGTAGCAATGGCAACAACGTTGCGCAAACTATTAACTGGCGAACTACTTACTCTAGCTTCCCGG
CAACAATTAATAGACTGGATGGAGGCGGATAAAGTTGCAGGACCACTTCTGCGCTCGGCCCTTCCGGCTG
GCTGGTTTATTGCTGATAAATCTGGAGCCGGTGAGCGTGGGTCTCGCGGTATCATTGCAGCACTGGGGCC
AGATGGTAAGCCCTCCCGTATCGTAGTTATCTACACGACGGGGAGTCAGGCAACTATGGATGAACGAAAT
AGACAGATCGCTGAGATAGGTGCCTCACTGATTAAGCATTGGTAACTGTCAGACCAAGTTTACTCATATA
TACTTTAGATTGATTTAAAACTTCATTTTTAATTTAAAAGGATCTAGGTGAAGATCCTTTTTGATAATCT
CATGACCAAAATCCCTTAACGTGAGTTTTCGTTCCACTGAGCGTCAGACCCCGTAGAAAAGATCAAAGGA
TCTTCTTGAGATCCTTTTTTTCTGCGCGTAATCTGCTGCTTGCAAACAAAAAAACCACCGCTACCAGCGG
TGGTTTGTTTGCCGGATCAAGAGCTACCAACTCTTTTTCCGAAGGTAACTGGCTTCAGCAGAGCGCAGAT
ACCAAATACTGTTCTTCTAGTGTAGCCGTAGTTAGGCCACCACTTCAAGAACTCTGTAGCACCGCCTACA
TACCTCGCTCTGCTAATCCTGTTACCAGTGGCTGCTGCCAGTGGCGATAAGTCGTGTCTTACCGGGTTGG
ACTCAAGACGATAGTTACCGGATAAGGCGCAGCGGTCGGGCTGAACGGGGGGTTCGTGCACACAGCCCAG
CTTGGAGCGAACGACCTACACCGAACTGAGATACCTACAGCGTGAGCTATGAGAAAGCGCCACGCTTCCC
GAAGGGAGAAAGGCGGACAGGTATCCGGTAAGCGGCAGGGTCGGAACAGGAGAGCGCACGAGGGAGCTTC
CAGGGGGAAACGCCTGGTATCTTTATAGTCCTGTCGGGTTTCGCCACCTCTGACTTGAGCGTCGATTTTT
GTGATGCTCGTCAGGGGGGCGGAGCCTATGGAAAAACGCCAGCAACGCGGCCTTTTTACGGTTCCTGGCC
TTTTGCTGGCCTTTTGCTCACATGTTCTTTCCTGCGTTATCCCCTGATTCTGTGGATAACCGTATTACCG
CCTTTGAGTGAGCTGATACCGCTCGCCGCAGCCGAACGACCGAGCGCAGCGAGTCAGTGAGCGAGGAAGC
GGAAG
