>Addgene plasmid #202876 | Salsa-BC35-P1C11 | depositor partial sequence | sequence record 393749 | BC35
CCAGGCAATC
